Addgene plasmid #233647: pTon1(il11)
Purpose: Expression vector of X. laevis il11.L-P2A-AcGFP1 under control of tetracycline responsive element (TRE). Also express Tet-on advenced transactivator (rtTA) under control of minimal CMV promoter.
Depositing lab: Takeo Kubo. Depositing organization: The University of Tokyo. Publication: Interleukin-11 induces and maintains progenitors of different cell lineages during Xenopus tadpole tail regeneration. Tsujioka H, Kunieda T, Katou Y, Shirahige K, Fukazawa T, Kubo T. Nat Commun. 2017 Sep 8;8(1):495. doi: 10.1038/s41467-017-00594-5. PubMed 28887447.
Backbone
  Vector backbone: pTRE-tight
  Backbone manufacturer: Clontech
  Total vector size (bp): 6194
  Vector type: Amphibian Expression, Tet-on
Growth in bacteria
  Bacterial resistance: Ampicillin, 100 μg/mL
  Growth temperature: 37°C
  Growth strain: DH5alpha
  Copy number: High Copy
Gene/Insert 1
  Gene/Insert name: interleukin-11.L (350-913)
  Species: X. laevis (frog)
  Insert size (bp): 564
  Mutation: Some synonymous substitutions were introduced in the il11.L sequence (see ref.)
  Entrez Gene: il11.L (a.k.a. agif, il-11, il11)
  Cloning method: Gibson Cloning
  Sequencing primers: 5′ ATGAAAAGCAGTTTGTGCCA; 3′ CAACTTGTTCTTCATCAGAA
Gene/Insert 2
  Gene/Insert name: target sequence of guide RNA #tyr (3905-3927) 5'-GGCTCCATGTCTTCCGTCCAAGG-3'
  Species: X. laevis (frog)
  Insert size (bp): 23
  Cloning method: Other
  Sequencing primers: 5′ GGCTCCATGTCTTCCGTCCAAGG; 3′ CCTTGGACGGAAGACATGGAGCC
Terms and licenses: Academic/Nonprofit Terms; Industry Terms: Not Available to Industry
How to cite: pTon1(il11) was a gift from Takeo Kubo (Addgene plasmid # 233647 ; http://n2t.net/addgene:233647 ; RRID:Addgene_233647)
