[The description below was written by a language model from this plasmid's Addgene catalogue record and pLannotate feature annotations shown in this document.]
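Description:
pTon1(il11) is a single-plasmid, doxycycline-inducible (Tet-On) expression vector for amphibian use, built on the Clontech pTRE-tight backbone and totalling about 6.2 kb. It is maintained in E. coli as a high-copy plasmid through a ColE1/pUC-type origin and selected with ampicillin via the β-lactamase gene and its native promoter.

The inducible cassette begins with the tight TRE promoter, seven tet operator repeats joined to a minimal CMV promoter. This drives a 564 bp Xenopus laevis interleukin-11.L coding sequence that carries some synonymous substitutions. According to the catalogue entry, il11.L is linked through a P2A self-cleaving peptide to AcGFP1, so induced cells should produce the cytokine and a separate green fluorescent marker from one transcript. The P2A itself is not annotated in the feature table, though a gap between the insert and AcGFP1 fits its presence. The cassette ends in an SV40 polyadenylation signal.

A second unit encodes rtTA-Advanced, the reverse transactivator that binds the TRE and activates transcription only when tetracycline or doxycycline is present. The catalogue describes its promoter as a minimal CMV promoter, whereas the feature table annotates a CMV enhancer plus CMV immediate-early promoter upstream of it; this discrepancy is not resolved by the record. Further SV40 poly(A) segments and small fragments of other elements appear to be cloning remnants.

The plasmid also carries a 23 bp target sequence for a guide RNA designated #tyr. This would allow the plasmid to be cut by Cas9, although the record does not state the intended purpose. The associated publication concerns interleukin-11 in inducing and maintaining progenitor cells during Xenopus tadpole tail regeneration, consistent with use for conditional il11 expression in that setting.
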