Features (pLannotate 1.2.2; 17 found; start..end, strand, type, name):
      4..318     +  promoter       tight TRE promoter: Tet-responsive promoter PTight, consisting of seven tet operator sequences followed by the minimal CMV promoter
    980..1699    +  CDS            AcGFP1: Aequorea coerulescens GFP mammalian codon-optimized
   1715..1798    +  CDS            large T antigen (fragment): large T antigen from SV40 (simian virus 40)
   1821..1902    +  polyA_signal   SV40 poly(A) signal: SV40 polyadenylation signal
   1923..1953    +  misc_feature   MCS (fragment): pUC18/19 multiple cloning site
   1991..2370    +  enhancer       CMV enhancer: human cytomegalovirus immediate early enhancer
   2371..2574    +  promoter       CMV promoter: human cytomegalovirus (CMV) immediate early promoter
   2677..3423    +  CDS            rtTA-Advanced: improved tetracycline-controlled transactivator In the Tet-On® system, rtTA-Advanced binds to the Tet-responsive element and stimulates transcription only in the presence of tetracycline or doxycycline.
   3433..3567    -  polyA_signal   SV40 poly(A) signal: SV40 polyadenylation signal
   3590..3673    -  CDS            large T antigen (fragment): large T antigen from SV40 (simian virus 40)
   3667..3897    -  CDS            str (fragment): STR_KLEPN - Protein inferred from homology: Swiss-Prot protein existence level 3. The aminoglycoside phosphotransferases achieve inactivation of their antibiotic substrates by phosphorylation. From Klebsiella pneumoniae.
   3935..3951    +  promoter       cat promoter (fragment): promoter of the E. coli cat gene encoding chloramphenicol acetyltransferase
   4002..4085    +  CDS            large T antigen (fragment): large T antigen from SV40 (simian virus 40)
   4108..4189    +  polyA_signal   SV40 poly(A) signal: SV40 polyadenylation signal
   4371..4959    -  rep_origin     ori: high-copy-number ColE1/pMB1/pBR322/pUC origin of replication
   5130..5990    -  CDS            AmpR: β-lactamase; bla; confers resistance to ampicillin, carbenicillin, and related antibiotics
   5991..6095    -  promoter       AmpR promoter: bla
>Addgene plasmid #233647 | pTon1(il11) | addgene full sequence | sequence record 468199 | Addgene NGS Result
CTCGAGTTTACTCCCTATCAGTGATAGAGAACGTATGTCGAGTTTACTCCCTATCAGTGATAGAGAACGA
TGTCGAGTTTACTCCCTATCAGTGATAGAGAACGTATGTCGAGTTTACTCCCTATCAGTGATAGAGAACG
TATGTCGAGTTTACTCCCTATCAGTGATAGAGAACGTATGTCGAGTTTATCCCTATCAGTGATAGAGAAC
GTATGTCGAGTTTACTCCCTATCAGTGATAGAGAACGTATGTCGAGGTAGGCGTGTACGGTGGGAGGCCT
ATATAAGCAGAGCTCGTTTAGTGAACCGTCAGATCGCCTGGAGAATTCCCCAAAGAGCCAAAACAAAATA
TGAAAAGCAGTTTGTGCCAGATCGCTCTTACAGTACTGAGCCTTTGTGAGGGACTACGGGCTGTTCCCTT
GAAACCAAAAGTGGAATTTGATGACCTTCTAAACATGGCTATGCACCTTCTAAGAGATACCAAACAATCA
TACCACAACTTTAAAGCCAAATATCCATCAGAAGGAGAGCACAAACTGGACAGCCTGCCTGTAGTCTCAA
TGAATGCTGTAGAAATCTCTAATGTACAGATACACACAAGCCTCCTGAAGCTAAGCACTGACCTCTTTAT
ATATCAGAAGCATTTTGACTGGCTGAGAAAGGCAGCACATGCCATTCGCCCCATGGACCACGAATTTAAC
GGAATTCACAATCGCATTGAAAAGCTGTTGAAAAAAATTGATCTCCTGATGATCAGGCACCATATGCCAC
GTGTCACGGAACCCGTTGCTCCACAGTTATCTAACTCAACCACTCCATGGGGGGTCATTCAGAGCGGTCA
TGCCATTTTCCGTCATTTCCACCTCTTCTTGGACTATGCAACACGTGTTCTGGTTCTGATGAAGAACAAG
TTGGGAAGCGGAGCTACTAACTTCAGCCTGCTGAAGCAGGCTGGAGACGTGGAGGAGAACCCTGGACCTA
TGGTGAGCAAGGGCGCCGAGCTGTTCACCGGCATCGTGCCCATCCTGATCGAGCTGAATGGCGATGTGAA
TGGCCACAAGTTCAGCGTGAGCGGCGAGGGCGAGGGCGATGCCACCTACGGCAAGCTGACCCTGAAGTTC
ATCTGCACCACCGGCAAGCTGCCTGTGCCCTGGCCCACCCTGGTGACCACCCTGAGCTACGGCGTGCAGT
GCTTCTCACGCTACCCCGATCACATGAAGCAGCACGACTTCTTCAAGAGCGCCATGCCTGAGGGCTACAT
CCAGGAGCGCACCATCTTCTTCGAGGATGACGGCAACTACAAGTCGCGCGCCGAGGTGAAGTTCGAGGGC
GATACCCTGGTGAATCGCATCGAGCTGACCGGCACCGATTTCAAGGAGGATGGCAACATCCTGGGCAATA
AGATGGAGTACAACTACAACGCCCACAATGTGTACATCATGACCGACAAGGCCAAGAATGGCATCAAGGT
GAACTTCAAGATCCGCCACAACATCGAGGATGGCAGCGTGCAGCTGGCCGACCACTACCAGCAGAATACC
CCCATCGGCGATGGCCCTGTGCTGCTGCCCGATAACCACTACCTGTCCACCCAGAGCGCCCTGTCCAAGG
ACCCCAACGAGAAGCGCGATCACATGATCTACTTCGGCTTCGTGACCGCCGCCGCCATCACCCACGGCAT
GGATGAGCTGTACAAGTGAGCGGCCGCGACTCTAGATCATAATCAGCCATACCACATTTGTAGAGGTTTT
ACTTGCTTTAAAAAACCTCCCACACCTCCCCCTGAACCTGAAACATAAAATGAATGCAATTGTTGTTGTT
AACTTGTTTATTGCAGCTTATAATGGTTACAAATAAAGCAATAGCATCACAAATTTCACAAATAAAGCAT
TTTTTTCACTGCATTCTAGTTGTGGTTTGTCCAATTCGAGCTCGGTACCCGGGGATCCTCTAGTCAGCTG
ACGCGTCATGTCCAACATTACCGCCATGTTGACATTGATTATTGACTAGTTATTAATAGTAATCAATTAC
GGGGTCATTAGTTCATAGCCCATATATGGAGTTCCGCGTTACATAACTTACGGTAAATGGCCCGCCTGGC
TGACCGCCCAACGACCCCCGCCCATTGACGTCAATAATGACGTATGTTCCCATAGTAACGCCAATAGGGA
CTTTCCATTGACGTCAATGGGTGGAGTATTTACGGTAAACTGCCCACTTGGCAGTACATCAAGTGTATCA
TATGCCAAGTACGCCCCCTATTGACGTCAATGACGGTAAATGGCCCGCCTGGCATTATGCCCAGTACATG
ACCTTATGGGACTTTCCTACTTGGCAGTACATCTACGTATTAGTCATCGCTATTACCATGGTGATGCGGT
TTTGGCAGTACATCAATGGGCGTGGATAGCGGTTTGACTCACGGGGATTTCCAAGTCTCCACCCCATTGA
CGTCAATGGGAGTTTGTTTTGGCACCAAAATCAACGGGACTTTCCAAAATGTCGTAACAACTCCGCCCCA
TTGACGCAAATGGGCGGTAGGCGTGTACGGTGGGAGGTCTATATAAGCAGAGCTCGTTTAGTGAACCGTC
AGATCGCCTGGAGACGCCATCCACGCTGTTTTGACCTCCATAGAAGACACCGGGACCGATCCAGCCTCCG
CGGCCCCGAATTCACCATGTCTAGACTGGACAAGAGCAAAGTCATAAACGGCGCTCTGGAATTACTCAAT
GGAGTCGGTATCGAAGGCCTGACGACAAGGAAACTCGCTCAAAAGCTGGGAGTTGAGCAGCCTACCCTGT
ACTGGCACGTGAAGAACAAGCGGGCCCTGCTCGATGCCCTGCCAATCGAGATGCTGGACAGGCATCATAC
CCACTTCTGCCCCCTGGAAGGCGAGTCATGGCAAGACTTTCTGCGGAACAACGCCAAGTCATTCCGCTGT
GCTCTCCTCTCACATCGCGACGGGGCTAAAGTGCATCTCGGCACCCGCCCAACAGAGAAACAGTACGAAA
CCCTGGAAAATCAGCTCGCGTTCCTGTGTCAGCAAGGCTTCTCCCTGGAGAACGCACTGTACGCTCTGTC
CGCCGTGGGCCACTTTACACTGGGCTGCGTATTGGAGGAACAGGAGCATCAAGTAGCAAAAGAGGAAAGA
GAGACACCTACCACCGATTCTATGCCCCCACTTCTGAGACAAGCAATTGAGCTGTTCGACCGGCAGGGAG
CCGAACCTGCCTTCCTTTTCGGCCTGGAACTAATCATATGTGGCCTGGAGAAACAGCTAAAGTGCGAAAG
CGGCGGGCCGGCCGACGCCCTTGACGATTTTGACTTAGACATGCTCCCAGCCGATGCCCTTGACGACTTT
GACCTTGATATGCTGCCTGCTGACGCTCTTGACGATTTTGACCTTGACATGCTCCCCGGGTAACTAAGTA
AGGATCCAGACATGATAAGATACATTGATGAGTTTGGACAAACCACAACTAGAATGCAGTGAAAAAAATG
CTTTATTTGTGAAATTTGTGATGCTATTGCTTTATTTGTAACCATTATAAGCTGCAATAAACAAGTTAAC
AACAACAATTGCATTCATTTTATGTTTCAGGTTCAGGGGGAGGTGTGGGAGGTTTTTTAAAGCAAGTAAA
ACCTCTACAAATGTGGTATGGCTGATTATGATCCTGCAAGCCTCGTCGTCCTGGCCGGACCACGCTATCT
GTGCAAGGTCCCCGGCCCCGGACGCGCGCTCCATGAGCAGAGCGCCCGCCGCCGAGGCGAAGACTCGGGC
GGCGCCCTGCCCGTCCCACCAGGTCAACAGGCGGTAACCGGCCTCTTCATCGGGAATGCGCGCGACCTTC
AGCATCGCCGGCATGTCCCCCTGGCGGACGGGAAGTATCCAGCTCGACCAAGCTGGCTCCATGTCTTCCG
TCCAAGGAGCTTGGCGAGATTTTCAGGAGCTCGCGTGCTAGCGCGGCCGCATCGATAAGCTTGTCGACGA
TATCTCTAGAGGATCATAATCAGCCATACCACATTTGTAGAGGTTTTACTTGCTTTAAAAAACCTCCCAC
ACCTCCCCCTGAACCTGAAACATAAAATGAATGCAATTGTTGTTGTTAACTTGTTTATTGCAGCTTATAA
TGGTTACAAATAAAGCAATAGCATCACAAATTTCACAAATAAAGCATTTTTTTCACTGCCTCGAGCTTCC
TCGCTCACTGACTCGCTGCGCTCGGTCGTTCGGCTGCGGCGAGCGGTATCAGCTCACTCAAAGGCGGTAA
TACGGTTATCCACAGAATCAGGGGATAACGCAGGAAAGAACATGTGAGCAAAAGGCCAGCAAAAGGCCAG
GAACCGTAAAAAGGCCGCGTTGCTGGCGTTTTTCCATAGGCTCCGCCCCCCTGACGAGCATCACAAAAAT
CGACGCTCAAGTCAGAGGTGGCGAAACCCGACAGGACTATAAAGATACCAGGCGTTTCCCCCTGGAAGCT
CCCTCGTGCGCTCTCCTGTTCCGACCCTGCCGCTTACCGGATACCTGTCCGCCTTTCTCCCTTCGGGAAG
CGTGGCGCTTTCTCATAGCTCACGCTGTAGGTATCTCAGTTCGGTGTAGGTCGTTCGCTCCAAGCTGGGC
TGTGTGCACGAACCCCCCGTTCAGCCCGACCGCTGCGCCTTATCCGGTAACTATCGTCTTGAGTCCAACC
CGGTAAGACACGACTTATCGCCACTGGCAGCAGCCACTGGTAACAGGATTAGCAGAGCGAGGTATGTAGG
CGGTGCTACAGAGTTCTTGAAGTGGTGGCCTAACTACGGCTACACTAGAAGAACAGTATTTGGTATCTGC
GCTCTGCTGAAGCCAGTTACCTTCGGAAAAAGAGTTGGTAGCTCTTGATCCGGCAAACAAACCACCGCTG
GTAGCGGTGGTTTTTTTGTTTGCAAGCAGCAGATTACGCGCAGAAAAAAAGGATCTCAAGAAGATCCTTT
GATCTTTTCTACGGGGTCTGACGCTCAGTGGAACGAAAACTCACGTTAAGGGATTTTGGTCATGAGATTA
TCAAAAAGGATCTTCACCTAGATCCTTTTAAATTAAAAATGAAGTTTTAAATCAATCTAAAGTATATATG
AGTAAACTTGGTCTGACAGTTACCAATGCTTAATCAGTGAGGCACCTATCTCAGCGATCTGTCTATTTCG
TTCATCCATAGTTGCCTGACTCCCCGTCGTGTAGATAACTACGATACGGGAGGGCTTACCATCTGGCCCC
AGTGCTGCAATGATACCGCGAGACCCACGCTCACCGGCTCCAGATTTATCAGCAATAAACCAGCCAGCCG
GAAGGGCCGAGCGCAGAAGTGGTCCTGCAACTTTATCCGCCTCCATCCAGTCTATTAATTGTTGCCGGGA
AGCTAGAGTAAGTAGTTCGCCAGTTAATAGTTTGCGCAACGTTGTTGCCATTGCTACAGGCATCGTGGTG
TCACGCTCGTCGTTTGGTATGGCTTCATTCAGCTCCGGTTCCCAACGATCAAGGCGAGTTACATGATCCC
CCATGTTGTGCAAAAAAGCGGTTAGCTCCTTCGGTCCTCCGATCGTTGTCAGAAGTAAGTTGGCCGCAGT
GTTATCACTCATGGTTATGGCAGCACTGCATAATTCTCTTACTGTCATGCCATCCGTAAGATGCTTTTCT
GTGACTGGTGAGTACTCAACCAAGTCATTCTGAGAATAGTGTATGCGGCGACCGAGTTGCTCTTGCCCGG
CGTCAACACGGGATAATACCGCGCCACATAGCAGAACTTTAAAAGTGCTCATCATTGGAAAACGTTCTTC
GGGGCGAAAACTCTCAAGGATCTTACCGCTGTTGAGATCCAGTTCGATGTAACCCACTCGTGCACCCAAC
TGATCTTCAGCATCTTTTACTTTCACCAGCGTTTCTGGGTGAGCAAAAACAGGAAGGCAAAATGCCGCAA
AAAAGGGAATAAGGGCGACACGGAAATGTTGAATACTCATACTCTTCCTTTTTCAATATTATTGAAGCAT
TTATCAGGGTTATTGTCTCATGAGCGGATACATATTTGAATGTATTTAGAAAAATAAACAAATAGGGGTT
CCGCGCACATTTCCCCGAAAAGTGCCACCTGACGTCTAAGAAACCATTATTATCATGACATTAACCTATA
AAAATAGGCGTATCACGAGGCCCTTTCGTCTTCA
